LOCUS       Exported 4478 bp ds-DNA circular SYN 12-MAY-2021
DEFINITION  Plasmid contains the TetOn3G-transactivator sequence under control
            of a Camk2a promoter..
ACCESSION   .
VERSION     .
KEYWORDS    pCAMKIIa-TetOn3G
SOURCE      synthetic DNA construct
  ORGANISM  synthetic DNA construct
REFERENCE   1 (bases 1 to 4478)
  AUTHORS   Heumuller M, Glock C, Rangaraju V, Biever A, Schuman EM
  TITLE     A genetically encodable cell-type-specific protein synthesis
            inhibitor.
  JOURNAL   Nat Methods. 2019 Jul 15. pii: 10.1038/s41592-019-0468-x. doi:
            10.1038/s41592-019-0468-x.
  PUBMED    31308551
REFERENCE   2 (bases 1 to 4478)
  AUTHORS   .
  TITLE     Direct Submission
  JOURNAL   Exported May 12, 2021 from SnapGene Server 1.1.58
            http://www.snapgene.com
FEATURES             Location/Qualifiers
     source          1..4478
                     /organism="synthetic DNA construct"
                     /mol_type="other DNA"
     repeat_region   1..130
                     /label=AAV2 ITR (alternate)
                     /note="Functional equivalent of wild-type AAV2 ITR"
     primer_bind     595..614
                     /label=T7
                     /note="T7 promoter, forward primer"
     promoter        595..613
                     /label=T7 promoter
                     /note="promoter for bacteriophage T7 RNA polymerase"
     CDS             667..1413
                     /codon_start=1
                     /product="modified rtTA protein that binds tightly to
                     promoters containing the tet operator in the presence of
                     doxycycline"
                     /label=Tet-On(R) 3G
                     /translation="MSRLDKSKVINSALELLNGVGIEGLTTRKLAQKLGVEQPTLYWHV
                     KNKRALLDALPIEMLDRHHTHSCPLEGESWQDFLRNNAKSYRCALLSHRDGAKVHLGTR
                     PTEKQYETLENQLAFLCQQGFSLENALYALSAVGHFTLGCVLEEQEHQVAKEERETPTT
                     DSMPPLLKQAIELFDRQGAEPAFLFGLELIICGLEKQLKCESGGPTDALDDFDLDMLPA
                     DALDDFDLDMLPADALDDFDLDMLPG"
     primer_bind     complement(1426..1443)
                     /label=BGH-rev
                     /note="Bovine growth hormone terminator, reverse primer.
                     Also called BGH reverse"
     polyA_signal    1432..1656
                     /label=bGH poly(A) signal
                     /note="bovine growth hormone polyadenylation signal"
     repeat_region   1741..1881
                     /label=AAV2 ITR
                     /note="inverted terminal repeat of adeno-associated virus
                     serotype 2"
     repeat_region   1741..1870
                     /label=AAV2 ITR
     rep_origin      1956..2411
                     /direction=RIGHT
                     /label=f1 ori
                     /note="f1 bacteriophage origin of replication; arrow
                     indicates direction of (+) strand synthesis"
     primer_bind     complement(2043..2062)
                     /label=F1ori-R
                     /note="F1 origin, reverse primer"
     primer_bind     2253..2274
                     /label=F1ori-F
                     /note="F1 origin, forward primer"
     primer_bind     complement(2428..2447)
                     /label=pRS-marker
                     /note="pRS vectors, use to sequence yeast selectable
                     marker"
     primer_bind     2547..2569
                     /label=pGEX 3'
                     /note="pGEX vectors, reverse primer"
     primer_bind     complement(2607..2625)
                     /label=pBRforEco
                     /note="pBR322 vectors, upsteam of EcoRI site, forward
                     primer"
     promoter        2693..2797
                     /gene="bla"
                     /label=AmpR promoter
     CDS             2798..3658
                     /codon_start=1
                     /gene="bla"
                     /product="beta-lactamase"
                     /label=AmpR
                     /note="confers resistance to ampicillin, carbenicillin, and
                     related antibiotics"
                     /translation="MSIQHFRVALIPFFAAFCLPVFAHPETLVKVKDAEDQLGARVGYI
                     ELDLNSGKILESFRPEERFPMMSTFKVLLCGAVLSRIDAGQEQLGRRIHYSQNDLVEYS
                     PVTEKHLTDGMTVRELCSAAITMSDNTAANLLLTTIGGPKELTAFLHNMGDHVTRLDRW
                     EPELNEAIPNDERDTTMPVAMATTLRKLLTGELLTLASRQQLIDWMEADKVAGPLLRSA
                     LPAGWFIADKSGAGERGSRGIIAALGPDGKPSRIVVIYTTGSQATMDERNRQIAEIGAS
                     LIKHW"
     primer_bind     complement(3016..3035)
                     /label=Amp-R
                     /note="Ampicillin resistance gene, reverse primer"
     rep_origin      3829..4417
                     /direction=RIGHT
                     /label=ori
                     /note="high-copy-number ColE1/pMB1/pBR322/pUC origin of
                     replication"
     primer_bind     4318..4337
                     /label=pBR322ori-F
                     /note="pBR322 origin, forward primer"
ORIGIN
        1 cctgcaggca gctgcgcgct cgctcgctca ctgaggccgc ccgggcgtcg ggcgaccttt
       61 ggtcgcccgg cctcagtgag cgagcgagcg cgcagagagg gagtggccaa ctccatcact
      121 aggggttcct gcggcaattc agtcgataac tataacggtc ctaaggtagc gatttaaata
      181 cgcgctctct taaggtagcc ccgggacgcg tcaattgcat gaagaatctg cttaggatgt
      241 ggactaagtt tgttcacatc cccttctcca accccctcag tacatcaccc tgggggaaca
      301 gggtccactt gctcctgggc ccacacagtc ctgcagtatt gtgtatataa ggccagggca
      361 aagaggagca ggttttaaag tgaaaggcag gcaggtgttg gggaggcagt taccggggca
      421 acgggaacag ggcgtttcgg aggtggttgc catggggacc tggatgctga cgaaggctcg
      481 cgaggctgtg agcagccaca gtgccctgct cagaagcccc aagctcgtca gtcaagccgg
      541 ttctccgttt gcactcagga gcacgggcag gcgagtggcc cctagttctg ggagtaatac
      601 gactcactat agggagaccc aagctggcta gcgtttaaac ttaagcttgg taccgagctc
      661 ggatccatgt ctagactgga caagagcaaa gtcataaact ctgctctgga attactcaat
      721 ggagtcggta tcgaaggcct gacgacaagg aaactcgctc aaaagctggg agttgagcag
      781 cctaccctgt actggcacgt gaagaacaag cgggccctgc tcgatgccct gccaatcgag
      841 atgctggaca ggcatcatac ccactcctgc cccctggaag gcgagtcatg gcaagacttt
      901 ctgcggaaca acgccaagtc ataccgctgt gctctcctct cacatcgcga cggggctaaa
      961 gtgcatctcg gcacccgccc aacagagaaa cagtacgaaa ccctggaaaa tcagctcgcg
     1021 ttcctgtgtc agcaaggctt ctccctggag aacgcactgt acgctctgtc cgccgtgggc
     1081 cactttacac tgggctgcgt attggaggaa caggagcatc aagtagcaaa agaggaaaga
     1141 gagacaccta ccaccgattc tatgccccca cttctgaaac aagcaattga gctgttcgac
     1201 cggcagggag ccgaacctgc cttccttttc ggcctggaac taatcatatg tggcctggag
     1261 aaacagctaa agtgcgaaag cggcgggccg accgacgccc ttgacgattt tgacttagac
     1321 atgctcccag ccgatgccct tgacgacttt gaccttgata tgctgcctgc tgacgctctt
     1381 gacgattttg accttgacat gctccccggg taacccgctg atcagcctcg actgtgcctt
     1441 ctagttgcca gccatctgtt gtttgcccct cccccgtgcc ttccttgacc ctggaaggtg
     1501 ccactcccac tgtcctttcc taataaaatg aggaaattgc atcgcattgt ctgagtaggt
     1561 gtcattctat tctggggggt ggggtggggc aggacagcaa gggggaggat tgggaagaca
     1621 atagcaggca tgctggggat gcggtgggct ctatggcttc tgaggcggaa agaaccagat
     1681 cctctcttaa ggtagcatcg agatttaaat tagggataac agggtaatgg cgcgggccgc
     1741 aggaacccct agtgatggag ttggccactc cctctctgcg cgctcgctcg ctcactgagg
     1801 ccgggcgacc aaaggtcgcc cgacgcccgg gctttgcccg ggcggcctca gtgagcgagc
     1861 gagcgcgcag ctgcctgcag gggcgcctga tgcggtattt tctccttacg catctgtgcg
     1921 gtatttcaca ccgcatannn nnnnnnnnnn nnnnnnnnnn nnnnnnnnnn nnnnnnnnnn
     1981 nnnnnnnnnn nnnnnnnnnn nnnnnnnnnn nnnnnnnnnn nnnnnnnnnn nntnnnnnnn
     2041 nnnnnnnnnn nnnnnnnnnn nnnnnnnnnn nnnnnnnnnc nnnnnnnnnn nnnnnnnnnn
     2101 nnnnnnnnnn nnnnnnnnnn nnnnnnnnnn nnnnnnnnnn nnnnnnnnnn nnnnnnnnnn
     2161 nnnnnnnnnn nnnnnnnnnn nnnnnnnnnn nnnnnnnnnn nnnnnnnnnn nnnnnnnnnn
     2221 ncctttgacg ttggagtcca cgttctttaa tagtggactc ttgttccaaa ctggaacaac
     2281 actcaactct atctcgggct attcttttga tttataaggg attttgccga tttcggtcta
     2341 ttggttaaaa aatgagctga tttaacaaaa atttaacgcg aattttaaca aaatattaac
     2401 gtttacaatt ttatggtgca ctctcagtac aatctgctct gatgccgcat agttaagcca
     2461 gccccgacac ccgccaacac ccgctgacgc gccctgacgg gcttgtctgc tcccggcatc
     2521 cgcttacaga caagctgtga ccgtctccgg gagctgcatg tgtcagaggt tttcaccgtc
     2581 atcaccgaaa cgcgcgagac gaaagggcct cgtgatacgc ctatttttat aggttaatgt
     2641 catgataata atggtttctt agacgtcagg tggcactttt cggggaaatg tgcgcggaac
     2701 ccctatttgt ttatttttct aaatacattc aaatatgtat ccgctcatga gacaataacc
     2761 ctgataaatg cttcaataat attgaaaaag gaagagtatg agtattcaac atttccgtgt
     2821 cgcccttatt cccttttttg cggcattttg ccttcctgtt tttgctcacc cagaaacgct
     2881 ggtgaaagta aaagatgctg aagatcagtt gggtgcacga gtgggttaca tcgaactgga
     2941 tctcaacagc ggtaagatcc ttgagagttt tcgccccgaa gaacgttttc caatgatgag
     3001 cacttttaaa gttctgctat gtggcgcggt attatcccgt attgacgccg ggcaagagca
     3061 actcggtcgc cgcatacact attctcagaa tgacttggtt gagtactcac cagtcacaga
     3121 aaagcatctt acggatggca tgacagtaag agaattatgc agtgctgcca taaccatgag
     3181 tgataacact gcggccaact tacttctgac aacgatcgga ggaccgaagg agctaaccgc
     3241 ttttttgcac aacatggggg atcatgtaac tcgccttgat cgttgggaac cggagctgaa
     3301 tgaagccata ccaaacgacg agcgtgacac cacgatgcct gtagcaatgg caacaacgtt
     3361 gcgcaaacta ttaactggcg aactacttac tctagcttcc cggcaacaat taatagactg
     3421 gatggaggcg gataaagttg caggaccact tctgcgctcg gcccttccgg ctggctggtt
     3481 tattgctgat aaatctggag ccggtgagcg tgggtctcgc ggtatcattg cagcactggg
     3541 gccagatggt aagccctccc gtatcgtagt tatctacacg acggggagtc aggcaactat
     3601 ggatgaacga aatagacaga tcgctgagat aggtgcctca ctgattaagc attggtaact
     3661 gtcagaccaa gtttactcat atatacttta gattgattta aaacttcatt tttaatttaa
     3721 aaggatctag gtgaagatcc tttttgataa tctcatgacc aaaatccctt aacgtgagtt
     3781 ttcgttccac tgagcgtcag accccgtaga aaagatcaaa ggatcttctt gagatccttt
     3841 ttttctgcgc gtaatctgct gcttgcaaac aaaaaaacca ccgctaccag cggtggtttg
     3901 tttgccggat caagagctac caactctttt tccgaaggta actggcttca gcagagcgca
     3961 gataccaaat actgttcttc tagtgtagcc gtagttaggc caccacttca agaactctgt
     4021 agcaccgcct acatacctcg ctctgctaat cctgttacca gtggctgctg ccagtggcga
     4081 taagtcgtgt cttaccgggt tggactcaag acgatagtta ccggataagg cgcagcggtc
     4141 gggctgaacg gggggttcgt gcacacagcc cagcttggag cgaacgacct acaccgaact
     4201 gagataccta cagcgtgagc tatgagaaag cgccacgctt cccgaaggga gaaaggcgga
     4261 caggtatccg gtaagcggca gggtcggaac aggagagcgc acgagggagc ttccaggggg
     4321 aaacgcctgg tatctttata gtcctgtcgg gtttcgccac ctctgacttg agcgtcgatt
     4381 tttgtgatgc tcgtcagggg ggcggagcct atggaaaaac gccagcaacg cggccttttt
     4441 acggttcctg gccttttgct ggccttttgc tcacatgt
//
