[The description below was written by a language model from this plasmid's Addgene catalogue record and the feature table of its GenBank file.]
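Description:
pCAMKIIa-TetOn3G is an AAV transfer plasmid for mammalian expression, built on the AAV-cDNA6-V5His backbone, in which a promoter and transactivator cassette were placed between the two AAV2 inverted terminal repeats by Gibson cloning. In bacteria it is maintained as a high-copy plasmid through a ColE1/pUC-type origin and selected with ampicillin via the bla gene. An f1 phage origin is also present in the backbone. The record lists no selectable marker for mammalian cells. The catalogue gives a total size of 4490 bp, while the held sequence record is 4478 bp, a small discrepancy the record does not explain.

The payload is the 747 bp synthetic Tet-On 3G coding sequence, a modified reverse tetracycline transactivator (rtTA) that binds tet operator-containing promoters tightly in the presence of doxycycline. According to the catalogue it is driven by a Camk2a promoter. This promoter is not annotated in the feature table, but the unannotated stretch between the left ITR and the coding sequence is where it would be expected to lie. A short T7 promoter sits just upstream of the open reading frame, and a bovine growth hormone polyadenylation signal terminates the transcript.

Because the ITRs flank the whole expression unit, the cassette can be packaged into recombinant AAV when replication and capsid functions are supplied in trans, or the plasmid can be transfected directly. The construct serves as the driver half of a two-component doxycycline-inducible system, with the promoter determining which cells make the transactivator and a separate tet-responsive construct carrying the gene to be induced. It was deposited with a study describing a genetically encodable, cell-type-specific protein synthesis inhibitor.
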