Addgene plasmid #133727: pCAMKIIa-TetOn3G
Purpose: Plasmid contains the TetOn3G-transactivator sequence under control of a Camk2a promoter.
Depositing lab: Erin Schuman. Depositing organization: Max Planck Institute for Brain Research. Publication: A genetically encodable cell-type-specific protein synthesis inhibitor. Heumuller M, Glock C, Rangaraju V, Biever A, Schuman EM. Nat Methods. 2019 Jul 15. pii: 10.1038/s41592-019-0468-x. doi: 10.1038/s41592-019-0468-x. PubMed 31308551.
Backbone
  Vector backbone: AAV-cDNA6-V5His
  Backbone manufacturer: Vector Bioloabs
  Backbone size w/o insert (bp): 3743
  Total vector size (bp): 4490
  Modifications to backbone: Promoter and Insert were inserted between the AAV2 ITRs using Gibson cloning.
  Vector type: Mammalian Expression, AAV
  Selectable markers: No selectable marker
Growth in bacteria
  Bacterial resistance: Ampicillin, 100 μg/mL
  Growth temperature: 37°C
  Growth strain: NEB Stable
  Copy number: High Copy
Gene/Insert
  Gene/Insert name: TetOn3G
  Species: Synthetic
  Insert size (bp): 747
  Promoter: pCamk2a
  Cloning method: Gibson Cloning
  Sequencing primers: 5′ ATGTCTAGACTGGACAAGAGC; 3′ TTACCCGGGGAGCATG
Terms and licenses: Academic/Nonprofit Terms; Industry Terms: Not Available to Industry
How to cite: pCAMKIIa-TetOn3G was a gift from Erin Schuman (Addgene plasmid # 133727 ; http://n2t.net/addgene:133727 ; RRID:Addgene_133727)
